>Addgene plasmid #130721 | pAG106 Lyn11-FAST | depositor full sequence | sequence record 250331 | pAG106 Lyn11-FAST sequence 4419 bps
TAGTTATTAATAGTAATCAATTACGGGGTCATTAGTTCATAGCCCATATATGGAGTTCCGCGTTACATAA
CTTACGGTAAATGGCCCGCCTGGCTGACCGCCCAACGACCCCCGCCCATTGACGTCAATAATGACGTATG
TTCCCATAGTAACGCCAATAGGGACTTTCCATTGACGTCAATGGGTGGAGTATTTACGGTAAACTGCCCA
CTTGGCAGTACATCAAGTGTATCATATGCCAAGTACGCCCCCTATTGACGTCAATGACGGTAAATGGCCC
GCCTGGCATTATGCCCAGTACATGACCTTATGGGACTTTCCTACTTGGCAGTACATCTACGTATTAGTCA
TCGCTATTACCATGGTGATGCGGTTTTGGCAGTACATCAATGGGCGTGGATAGCGGTTTGACTCACGGGG
ATTTCCAAGTCTCCACCCCATTGACGTCAATGGGAGTTTGTTTTGGCACCAAAATCAACGGGACTTTCCA
AAATGTCGTAACAACTCCGCCCCATTGACGCAAATGGGCGGTAGGCGTGTACGGTGGGAGGTCTATATAA
GCAGAGCTGGTTTAGTGAACCGTCAGATCCGCTAGCGCTACCGGACTCAGATCTATGGGCTGCATCAAGT
CCAAGGGCAAGGACTCCGCCGGCGGCGGCTCCGAGCATGTTGCCTTTGGCAGTGAGGACATCGAGAACAC
TCTGGCCAAAATGGACGACGGACAACTGGATGGGTTGGCCTTTGGCGCAATTCAGCTCGATGGTGACGGG
AATATCCTGCAGTACAATGCTGCTGAAGGAGACATCACAGGCAGAGATCCCAAACAGGTGATTGGGAAGA
ACTTCTTCAAGGATGTTGCACCTGGAACGGATTCTCCCGAGTTTTACGGCAAATTCAAGGAAGGCGTAGC
GTCAGGGAATCTGAACACCATGTTCGAATGGATGATACCGACAAGCAGGGGACCAACCAAGGTCAAGGTG
CACATGAAGAAAGCCCTTTCCGGTGACAGCTATTGGGTCTTTGTGAAACGGGTGGGATCCGAACAAAAGC
TTATTTCTGAAGAGGACTTGTAATAGCCCGGGTAAGCGGCCGCGACTCTAGATCATAATCAGCCATACCA
CATTTGTAGAGGTTTTACTTGCTTTAAAAAACCTCCCACACCTCCCCCTGAACCTGAAACATAAAATGAA
TGCAATTGTTGTTGTTAACTTGTTTATTGCAGCTTATAATGGTTACAAATAAAGCAATAGCATCACAAAT
TTCACAAATAAAGCATTTTTTTCACTGCATTCTAGTTGTGGTTTGTCCAAACTCATCAATGTATCTTAAG
GCGTAAATTGTAAGCGTTAATATTTTGTTAAAATTCGCGTTAAATTTTTGTTAAATCAGCTCATTTTTTA
ACCAATAGGCCGAAATCGGCAAAATCCCTTATAAATCAAAAGAATAGACCGAGATAGGGT
[37 nt withheld, positions 1461-1497]
AAAGAACGTGGACTCCAACGTCAAAGG
[49 nt withheld, positions 1525-1573]
T
[91 nt withheld, positions 1575-1665]
G
[124 nt withheld, positions 1667-1790]
CAGGTGGCACTTTTCGGGGAAATGTGCGCGGAACCCCTATTTGTTTATTTTTCTAAATACATTCAAATAT
GTATCCGCTCATGAGACAATAACCCTGATAAATGCTTCAATAATATTGAAAAAGGAAGAGTCCTGAGGCG
GAAAGAACCAGCTGTGGAATGTGTGTCAGTTAGGGTGTGGAAAGTCCCCAGGCTCCCCAGCAGGCAGAAG
TATGCAAAGCATGCATCTCAATTAGTCAGCAACCAGGTGTGGAAAGTCCCCAGGCTCCCCAGCAGGCAGA
AGTATGCAAAGCATGCATCTCAATTAGTCAGCAACCATAGTCCCGCCCCTAACTCCGCCCATCCCGCCCC
TAACTCCGCCCAGTTCCGCCCATTCTCCGCCCCATGGCTGACTAATTTTTTTTATTTATGCAGAGGCCGA
GGCCGCCTCGGCCTCTGAGCTATTCCAGAAGTAGTGAGGAGGCTTTTTTGGAGGCCTAGGCTTTTGCAAA
GATCGATCAAGAGACAGGATGAGGATCGTTTCGCATGATTGAACAAGATGGATTGCACGCAGGTTCTCCG
GCCGCTTGGGTGGAGAGGCTATTCGGCTATGACTGGGCACAACAGACAATCGGCTGCTCTGATGCCGCCG
TGTTCCGGCTGTCAGCGCAGGGGCGCCCGGTTCTTTTTGTCAAGACCGACCTGTCCGGTGCCCTGAATGA
ACTGCAAGACGAGGCAGCGCGGCTATCGTGGCTGGCCACGACGGGCGTTCCTTGCGCAGCTGTGCTCGAC
GTTGTCACTGAAGCGGGAAGGGACTGGCTGCTATTGGGCGAAGTGCCGGGGCAGGATCTCCTGTCATCTC
ACCTTGCTCCTGCCGAGAAAGTATCCATCATGGCTGATGCAATGCGGCGGCTGCATACGCTTGATCCGGC
TACCTGCCCATTCGACCACCAAGCGAAACATCGCATCGAGCGAGCACGTACTCGGATGGAAGCCGGTCTT
GTCGATCAGGATGATCTGGACGAAGAGCATCAGGGGCTCGCGCCAGCCGAACTGTTCGCCAGGCTCAAGG
CGAGCATGCCCGACGGCGAGGATCTCGTCGTGACCCATGGCGATGCCTGCTTGCCGAATATCATGGTGGA
AAATGGCCGCTTTTCTGGATTCATCGACTGTGGCCGGCTGGGTGTGGCGGACCGCTATCAGGACATAGCG
TTGGCTACCCGTGATATTGCTGAAGAGCTTGGCGGCGAATGGGCTGACCGCTTCCTCGTGCTTTACGGTA
TCGCCGCTCCCGATTCGCAGCGCATCGCCTTCTATCGCCTTCTTGACGAGTTCTTCTGAGCGGGACTCTG
GGGTTCGAAATGACCGACCAAGCGACGCCCAACCTGCCATCACGAGATTTCGATTCCACCGCCGCCTTCT
ATGAAAGGTTGGGCTTCGGAATCGTTTTCCGGGACGCCGGCTGGATGATCCTCCAGCGCGGGGATCTCAT
GCTGGAGTTCTTCGCCCACCCTAGGGGGAGGCTAACTGAAACACGGAAGGAGACAATACCGGAAGGAACC
CGCGCTATGACGGCAATAAAAAGACAGAATAAAACGCACGGTGTTGGGTCGTTTGTTCATAAACGCGGGG
TTCGGTCCCAGGGCTGGCACTCTGTCGATACCCCACCGAGACCCCATTGGGGCCAATACGCCCGCGTTTC
TTCCTTTTCCCCACCCCACCCCCCAAGTTCGGGTGAAGGCCCAGGGCTCGCAGCCAACGTCGGGGCGGCA
GGCCCTGCCATAGCCTCAGGTTACTCATATATACTTTAGATTGATTTAAAACTTCATTTTTAATTTAAAA
GGATCTAGGTGAAGATCCTTTTTGATAATCTCATGACCAAAATCCCTTAACGTGAGTTTTCGTTCCACTG
AGCGTCAGACCCCGTAGAAAAGATCAAAGGATCTTCTTGAGATCCTTTTTTTCTGCGCGTAATCTGCTGC
TTGCAAACAAAAAAACCACCGCTACCAGCGGTGGTTTGTTTGCCGGATCAAGAGCTACCAACTCTTTTTC
CGAAGGTAACTGGCTTCAGCAGAGCGCAGATACCAAATACTGTCCTTCTAGTGTAGCCGTAGTTAGGCCA
CCACTTCAAGAACTCTGTAGCACCGCCTACATACCTCGCTCTGCTAATCCTGTTACCAGTGGCTGCTGCC
AGTGGCGATAAGTCGTGTCTTACCGGGTTGGACTCAAGACGATAGTTACCGGATAAGGCGCAGCGGTCGG
GCTGAACGGGGGGTTCGTGCACACAGCCCAGCTTGGAGCGAACGACCTACACCGAACTGAGATACCTACA
GCGTGAGCTATGAGAAAGCGCCACGCTTCCCGAAGGGAGAAAGGCGGACAGGTATCCGGTAAGCGGCAGG
GTCGGAACAGGAGAGCGCACGAGGGAGCTTCCAGGGGGAAACGCCTGGTATCTTTATAGTCCTGTCGGGT
TTCGCCACCTCTGACTTGAGCGTCGATTTTTGTGATGCTCGTCAGGGGGGCGGAGCCTATGGAAAAACGC
CAGCAACGCGGCCTTTTTACGGTTCCTGGCCTTTTGCTGGCCTTTTGCTCACATGTTCTTTCCTGCGTTA
TCCCCTGATTCTGTGGATAACCGTATTACCGCCATGCAT
Features (pLannotate 1.2.2; 15 found; start..end, strand, type, name):
     61..364     +  enhancer       CMV enhancer: human cytomegalovirus immediate early enhancer
    365..568     +  promoter       CMV promoter: human cytomegalovirus (CMV) immediate early promoter
    591..614     +  misc_feature   MCS (fragment): multiple cloning site
    663..1034    +  CDS            Y-FAST: small protein tag, derived from photoactive yellow protein, that allows in vivo fluorescent labeling by addition of a cell-permeant fluorogen (Plamont et al., 2016)
   1044..1070    +  CDS            Myc (fragment): Myc (human c-Myc proto-oncogene) epitope tag
   1101..1184    +  CDS            large T antigen (fragment): large T antigen from SV40 (simian virus 40)
   1207..1328    +  polyA_signal   SV40 poly(A) signal: SV40 polyadenylation signal
   1362..1790    -  rep_origin     f1 ori (sequence partly withheld): f1 bacteriophage origin of replication; arrow indicates direction of (+) strand synthesis
   1817..1921    +  promoter       AmpR promoter: bla
   1923..2280    +  promoter       SV40 promoter: SV40 enhancer and early promoter
   2315..3109    +  CDS            NeoR/KanR: aminoglycoside phosphotransferase from Tn5; aph(3')-II (or nptII); confers resistance to neomycin, kanamycin, and G418 (Geneticin®)
   3130..3282    +  CDS            ble (fragment): BLE_KLEPN - Experimental evidence at protein level: Swiss-Prot protein existence level 1. Binding protein with a strong affinity to the bleomycin family of antibiotics. Binds to CL990; an antimitotic-antibiotic compound. From Klebsiella pneumoniae.
   3341..3388    +  polyA_signal   HSV TK poly(A) signal: herpes simplex virus thymidine kinase polyadenylation signal (Cole and Stacy, 1985)
   3479..3495    -  polyA_signal   bGH poly(A) signal (fragment): bovine growth hormone polyadenylation signal
   3717..4305    +  rep_origin     ori: high-copy-number ColE1/pMB1/pBR322/pUC origin of replication
