>Addgene plasmid #130721 | pAG106 Lyn11-FAST | addgene full sequence | sequence record 254917 | Addgene NGS Result
TACCGCCATGCATTAGTTATTAATAGTAATCAATTACGGGGTCATTAGTTCATAGCCCATATATGGAGTT
CCGCGTTACATAACTTACGGTAAATGGCCCGCCTGGCTGACCGCCCAACGACCCCCGCCCATTGACGTCA
ATAATGACGTATGTTCCCATAGTAACGCCAATAGGGACTTTCCATTGACGTCAATGGGTGGAGTATTTAC
GGTAAACTGCCCACTTGGCAGTACATCAAGTGTATCATATGCCAAGTACGCCCCCTATTGACGTCAATGA
CGGTAAATGGCCCGCCTGGCATTATGCCCAGTACATGACCTTATGGGACTTTCCTACTTGGCAGTACATC
TACGTATTAGTCATCGCTATTACCATGGTGATGCGGTTTTGGCAGTACATCAATGGGCGTGGATAGCGGT
TTGACTCACGGGGATTTCCAAGTCTCCACCCCATTGACGTCAATGGGAGTTTGTTTTGGCACCAAAATCA
ACGGGACTTTCCAAAATGTCGTAACAACTCCGCCCCATTGACGCAAATGGGCGGTAGGCGTGTACGGTGG
GAGGTCTATATAAGCAGAGCTGGTTTAGTGAACCGTCAGATCCGCTAGCGCTACCGGACTCAGATCTATG
GGCTGCATCAAGTCCAAGGGCAAGGACTCCGCCGGCGGCGGCTCCGAGCATGTTGCCTTTGGCAGTGAGG
ACATCGAGAACACTCTGGCCAAAATGGACGACGGACAACTGGATGGGTTGGCCTTTGGCGCAATTCAGCT
CGATGGTGACGGGAATATCCTGCAGTACAATGCTGCTGAAGGAGACATCACAGGCAGAGATCCCAAACAG
GTGATTGGGAAGAACTTCTTCAAGGATGTTGCACCTGGAACGGATTCTCCCGAGTTTTACGGCAAATTCA
AGGAAGGCGTAGCGTCAGGGAATCTGAACACCATGTTCGAATGGATGATACCGACAAGCAGGGGACCAAC
CAAGGTCAAGGTGCACATGAAGAAAGCCCTTTCCGGTGACAGCTATTGGGTCTTTGTGAAACGGGTGGGA
TCCGAACAAAAGCTTATTTCTGAAGAGGACTTGTAATAGCCCGGGTAAGCGGCCGCGACTCTAGATCATA
ATCAGCCATACCACATTTGTAGAGGTTTTACTTGCTTTAAAAAACCTCCCACACCTCCCCCTGAACCTGA
AACATAAAATGAATGCAATTGTTGTTGTTAACTTGTTTATTGCAGCTTATAATGGTTACAAATAAAGCAA
TAGCATCACAAATTTCACAAATAAAGCATTTTTTTCACTGCATTCTAGTTGTGGTTTGTCCAAACTCATC
AATGTATCTTAAGGCGTAAATTGTAAGCGTTAATATTTTGTTAAAATTCGCGTTAAATTTTTGTTAAATC
AGCTCATTTTTTAACCAATAGGCCGAAATCGGCAAAATCCCTTATAAATCAAAAGAATAGACCGAGATAG
GGT
[37 nt withheld, positions 1474-1510]
AAAGAACGTGGACTCCAACGTCAAAGG
[49 nt withheld, positions 1538-1586]
T
[91 nt withheld, positions 1588-1678]
G
[124 nt withheld, positions 1680-1803]
CAGGTGGCACTTTTCGGGGAAATGTGCGCGGAACCCCTATTTGTTTATTTTTCTAAATACATTCAAATAT
GTATCCGCTCATGAGACAATAACCCTGATAAATGCTTCAATAATATTGAAAAAGGAAGAGTCCTGAGGCG
GAAAGAACCAGCTGTGGAATGTGTGTCAGTTAGGGTGTGGAAAGTCCCCAGGCTCCCCAGCAGGCAGAAG
TATGCAAAGCATGCATCTCAATTAGTCAGCAACCAGGTGTGGAAAGTCCCCAGGCTCCCCAGCAGGCAGA
AGTATGCAAAGCATGCATCTCAATTAGTCAGCAACCATAGTCCCGCCCCTAACTCCGCCCATCCCGCCCC
TAACTCCGCCCAGTTCCGCCCATTCTCCGCCCCATGGCTGACTAATTTTTTTTATTTATGCAGAGGCCGA
GGCCGCCTCGGCCTCTGAGCTATTCCAGAAGTAGTGAGGAGGCTTTTTTGGAGGCCTAGGCTTTTGCAAA
GATCGATCAAGAGACAGGATGAGGATCGTTTCGCATGATTGAACAAGATGGATTGCACGCAGGTTCTCCG
GCCGCTTGGGTGGAGAGGCTATTCGGCTATGACTGGGCACAACAGACAATCGGCTGCTCTGATGCCGCCG
TGTTCCGGCTGTCAGCGCAGGGGCGCCCGGTTCTTTTTGTCAAGACCGACCTGTCCGGTGCCCTGAATGA
ACTGCAAGACGAGGCAGCGCGGCTATCGTGGCTGGCCACGACGGGCGTTCCTTGCGCAGCTGTGCTCGAC
GTTGTCACTGAAGCGGGAAGGGACTGGCTGCTATTGGGCGAAGTGCCGGGGCAGGATCTCCTGTCATCTC
ACCTTGCTCCTGCCGAGAAAGTATCCATCATGGCTGATGCAATGCGGCGGCTGCATACGCTTGATCCGGC
TACCTGCCCATTCGACCACCAAGCGAAACATCGCATCGAGCGAGCACGTACTCGGATGGAAGCCGGTCTT
GTCGATCAGGATGATCTGGACGAAGAGCATCAGGGGCTCGCGCCAGCCGAACTGTTCGCCAGGCTCAAGG
CGAGCATGCCCGACGGCGAGGATCTCGTCGTGACCCATGGCGATGCCTGCTTGCCGAATATCATGGTGGA
AAATGGCCGCTTTTCTGGATTCATCGACTGTGGCCGGCTGGGTGTGGCGGACCGCTATCAGGACATAGCG
TTGGCTACCCGTGATATTGCTGAAGAGCTTGGCGGCGAATGGGCTGACCGCTTCCTCGTGCTTTACGGTA
TCGCCGCTCCCGATTCGCAGCGCATCGCCTTCTATCGCCTTCTTGACGAGTTCTTCTGAGCGGGACTCTG
GGGTTCGAAATGACCGACCAAGCGACGCCCAACCTGCCATCACGAGATTTCGATTCCACCGCCGCCTTCT
ATGAAAGGTTGGGCTTCGGAATCGTTTTCCGGGACGCCGGCTGGATGATCCTCCAGCGCGGGGATCTCAT
GCTGGAGTTCTTCGCCCACCCTAGGGGGAGGCTAACTGAAACACGGAAGGAGACAATACCGGAAGGAACC
CGCGCTATGACGGCAATAAAAAGACAGAATAAAACGCACGGTGTTGGGTCGTTTGTTCATAAACGCGGGG
TTCGGTCCCAGGGCTGGCACTCTGTCGATACCCCACCGAGACCCCATTGGGGCCAATACGCCCGCGTTTC
TTCCTTTTCCCCACCCCACCCCCCAAGTTCGGGTGAAGGCCCAGGGCTCGCAGCCAACGTCGGGGCGGCA
GGCCCTGCCATAGCCTCAGGTTACTCATATATACTTTAGATTGATTTAAAACTTCATTTTTAATTTAAAA
GGATCTAGGTGAAGATCCTTTTTGATAATCTCATGACCAAAATCCCTTAACGTGAGTTTTCGTTCCACTG
AGCGTCAGACCCCGTAGAAAAGATCAAAGGATCTTCTTGAGATCCTTTTTTTCTGCGCGTAATCTGCTGC
TTGCAAACAAAAAAACCACCGCTACCAGCGGTGGTTTGTTTGCCGGATCAAGAGCTACCAACTCTTTTTC
CGAAGGTAACTGGCTTCAGCAGAGCGCAGATACCAAATACTGTTCTTCTAGTGTAGCCGTAGTTAGGCCA
CCACTTCAAGAACTCTGTAGCACCGCCTACATACCTCGCTCTGCTAATCCTGTTACCAGTGGCTGCTGCC
AGTGGCGATAAGTCGTGTCTTACCGGGTTGGACTCAAGACGATAGTTACCGGATAAGGCGCAGCGGTCGG
GCTGAACGGGGGGTTCGTGCACACAGCCCAGCTTGGAGCGAACGACCTACACCGAACTGAGATACCTACA
GCGTGAGCTATGAGAAAGCGCCACGCTTCCCGAAGGGAGAAAGGCGGACAGGTATCCGGTAAGCGGCAGG
GTCGGAACAGGAGAGCGCACGAGGGAGCTTCCAGGGGGAAACGCCTGGTATCTTTATAGTCCTGTCGGGT
TTCGCCACCTCTGACTTGAGCGTCGATTTTTGTGATGCTCGTCAGGGGGGCGGAGCCTATGGAAAAACGC
CAGCAACGCGGCCTTTTTACGGTTCCTGGCCTTTTGCTGGCCTTTTGCTCACATGTTCTTTCCTGCGTTA
TCCCCTGATTCTGTGGATAACCGTAT
Features (pLannotate 1.2.2; 15 found; start..end, strand, type, name):
     74..377     +  enhancer       CMV enhancer: human cytomegalovirus immediate early enhancer
    378..581     +  promoter       CMV promoter: human cytomegalovirus (CMV) immediate early promoter
    604..627     +  misc_feature   MCS (fragment): multiple cloning site
    676..1047    +  CDS            Y-FAST: small protein tag, derived from photoactive yellow protein, that allows in vivo fluorescent labeling by addition of a cell-permeant fluorogen (Plamont et al., 2016)
   1057..1083    +  CDS            Myc (fragment): Myc (human c-Myc proto-oncogene) epitope tag
   1114..1197    +  CDS            large T antigen (fragment): large T antigen from SV40 (simian virus 40)
   1220..1341    +  polyA_signal   SV40 poly(A) signal: SV40 polyadenylation signal
   1375..1803    -  rep_origin     f1 ori (sequence partly withheld): f1 bacteriophage origin of replication; arrow indicates direction of (+) strand synthesis
   1830..1934    +  promoter       AmpR promoter: bla
   1936..2293    +  promoter       SV40 promoter: SV40 enhancer and early promoter
   2328..3122    +  CDS            NeoR/KanR: aminoglycoside phosphotransferase from Tn5; aph(3')-II (or nptII); confers resistance to neomycin, kanamycin, and G418 (Geneticin®)
   3143..3295    +  CDS            ble (fragment): BLE_KLEPN - Experimental evidence at protein level: Swiss-Prot protein existence level 1. Binding protein with a strong affinity to the bleomycin family of antibiotics. Binds to CL990; an antimitotic-antibiotic compound. From Klebsiella pneumoniae.
   3354..3401    +  polyA_signal   HSV TK poly(A) signal: herpes simplex virus thymidine kinase polyadenylation signal (Cole and Stacy, 1985)
   3492..3508    -  polyA_signal   bGH poly(A) signal (fragment): bovine growth hormone polyadenylation signal
   3730..4318    +  rep_origin     ori: high-copy-number ColE1/pMB1/pBR322/pUC origin of replication
