[The description below was written by a language model from this plasmid's Addgene catalogue record and pLannotate feature annotations shown in this document.]
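Description:
pAG106 Lyn11-FAST is a 4.4 kb mammalian expression plasmid, catalogued as built on a pIRES backbone, that produces the fluorogen-activating tag FAST (also called Y-FAST or FAST1) fused to the Lyn11 sequence. It is propagated in E. coli at high copy from a ColE1/pUC-type origin and also carries an f1 phage origin. A single Tn5 NeoR/KanR gene serves both hosts: the bacterial bla (AmpR) promoter drives it for kanamycin selection in bacteria, and the adjacent SV40 enhancer/early promoter drives it for G418 selection of transfected mammalian cells, with an HSV TK polyadenylation signal downstream. Despite the backbone name, no IRES element is annotated in either feature table. The short ble, bGH poly(A) and SV40 large T antigen fragments are probably backbone remnants rather than functional parts.

The expression cassette consists of the human CMV immediate early enhancer and promoter, a remnant of the multiple cloning site, the synthetic Lyn11-FAST open reading frame with a C-terminal Myc epitope tag, and an SV40 polyadenylation signal. The Lyn11 segment is not annotated separately, but a short unannotated stretch lies just upstream of the Y-FAST coding sequence, consistent with an N-terminal fusion. Lyn11 is generally known as a short acylation motif from Lyn kinase that anchors proteins to the inner face of the plasma membrane. FAST is a small protein derived from photoactive yellow protein that becomes fluorescent only when it binds a cell-permeant fluorogen added to the medium. The construct therefore suits on-demand fluorescent labelling of membranes in live mammalian cells, with the Myc tag permitting antibody detection. The depositor sequence and the repository's sequencing result have the same length and feature order, differing only in a small offset of the numbering start point.
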