Addgene plasmid #130721: pAG106 Lyn11-FAST
Purpose: Expresses FAST (also called YFAST) fused to Lyn11 sequence in mammalian cells
Depositing lab: Arnaud Gautier. Depositing organization: CNRS UMR 8640, Processus d'Activation Sélectif par Transfert d'Energie Uni-électronique ou Radiatif (PASTEUR). Publication: Small fluorescence-activating and absorption-shifting tag for tunable protein imaging in vivo. Plamont MA, Billon-Denis E, Maurin S, Gauron C, Pimenta FM, Specht CG, Shi J, Querard J, Pan B, Rossignol J, Moncoq K, Morellet N, Volovitch M, Lescop E, Chen Y, Triller A, Vriz S, Le Saux T, Jullien L, Gautier A. Proc Natl Acad Sci U S A. 2016 Jan 19;113(3):497-502. doi: 10.1073/pnas.1513094113. Epub 2015 Dec 28. PubMed 26711992.
Backbone
  Vector backbone: pIRES
  Backbone size w/o insert (bp): 3999
  Total vector size (bp): 4419
  Vector type: Mammalian Expression
  Selectable markers: Neomycin (select with G418)
Growth in bacteria
  Bacterial resistance: Kanamycin, 50 μg/mL
  Growth temperature: 37°C
  Growth strain: DH5alpha
  Copy number: High Copy
Gene/Insert
  Gene/Insert name: lyn11-FAST (alt name: lyn11-YFAST, lyn11-FAST1)
  Species: Synthetic
  Promoter: CMV
  Tag / fusion protein: myc-tag (C terminal on insert)
  Cloning method: Gibson Cloning
  Sequencing primers: 5′ CGCAAATGGGCGGTAGGCGTG
Terms and licenses: Academic/Nonprofit Terms; Industry Terms: Not Available to Industry
How to cite: pAG106 Lyn11-FAST was a gift from Arnaud Gautier (Addgene plasmid # 130721 ; http://n2t.net/addgene:130721 ; RRID:Addgene_130721)
