>Addgene plasmid #130721 | pAG106 Lyn11-FAST | depositor partial sequence | sequence record 250332 | Lyn11-FAST
ATGGGCTGCATCAAGTCCAAGGGCAAGGACTCCGCCGGCGGCGGCTCCGAGCATGTTGCCTTTGGCAGTG
AGGACATCGAGAACACTCTGGCCAAAATGGACGACGGACAACTGGATGGGTTGGCCTTTGGCGCAATTCA
GCTCGATGGTGACGGGAATATCCTGCAGTACAATGCTGCTGAAGGAGACATCACAGGCAGAGATCCCAAA
CAGGTGATTGGGAAGAACTTCTTCAAGGATGTTGCACCTGGAACGGATTCTCCCGAGTTTTACGGCAAAT
TCAAGGAAGGCGTAGCGTCAGGGAATCTGAACACCATGTTCGAATGGATGATACCGACAAGCAGGGGACC
AACCAAGGTCAAGGTGCACATGAAGAAAGCCCTTTCCGGTGACAGCTATTGGGTCTTTGTGAAACGGGTG
